Addgene plasmid #240759: SAGA010
Purpose: Plasmid contains the triple selection cassette gfp - tetApBR322-ROP - CmTrunc - that allows for in vivo recombineering in E.coli.
Depositing lab: Morten Norholm. Publication: Simple and robust in vivo engineering of plasmid DNA at any copy number in Escherichia coli. Sepulchro AGV, Kozlowski HCJ, Norholm MHH. Commun Biol. 2025 Jun 17;8(1):933. doi: 10.1038/s42003-025-08361-9. PubMed 40527904.
Backbone
  Vector backbone: pSEVAx81
  Vector type: Synthetic Biology
Growth in bacteria
  Bacterial resistance: Tetracycline, 10 μg/mL
  Growth temperature: 37°C
  Growth strain: DH5alpha
  Copy number: Low Copy
Gene/Insert
  Gene/Insert name: SAGA pUC J23100 BCD_medium - gfp - tetApBR322-ROP - CmTrunc - pUC
  Species: Unspecified
  Mutation: Mutation on translation initiation region of tetA
  Cloning method: Other
Terms and licenses: Academic/Nonprofit Terms; Industry Terms: Not Available to Industry
How to cite: SAGA010 was a gift from Morten Norholm (Addgene plasmid # 240759)
