[The description below was written by a language model from this plasmid's Addgene catalogue record and pLannotate feature annotations shown in this document.]
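Description:
SAGA010 is a 4.4 kb synthetic-biology plasmid built on a pSEVAx81-type backbone for use in Escherichia coli, where it serves as a carrier of a triple selection cassette designed for in vivo recombineering of plasmid DNA. It is maintained under tetracycline selection. The annotated sequence shows a ColE1/pMB1/pUC-family origin of replication together with an incP oriT, which would permit conjugative mobilisation, and the lambda t0 and rrnB T1 terminators that flank SEVA cargo regions. The catalogue entry lists the plasmid as low copy while the annotation describes the origin as a high-copy type. The insert name mentions both pUC and ROP, but no rop gene is annotated in the feature table, so the record does not resolve this difference.

The cassette has three parts. A constitutive Anderson-type promoter (named J23100 in the record, detected as a J23119-like fragment) with a medium-strength bicistronic design translation element drives a folding-reporter GFP, providing a visual fluorescence readout. Downstream lies the pBR322-derived tetA tetracycline efflux gene, preceded by a short trc-like promoter fragment and carrying a mutation in its translation initiation region, presumably tuning expression. On the opposite strand, a cat promoter drives a truncated chloramphenicol acetyltransferase gene ("CmTrunc"). The record does not spell out its role, although an incomplete marker of this kind could plausibly be restored by recombination to give selectable chloramphenicol resistance. Small lacI and CAP-site fragments appear to be backbone remnants. Together, these markers are intended to let users track and select recombineering events on plasmids of differing copy number.
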