Features (pLannotate 1.2.2; 13 found; start..end, strand, type, name):
     18..42      +  promoter       J23119(SpeI) promoter (fragment): bacterial promoter (Registry of Standard Biological Parts BBa J23119) modified to end with an SpeI site
    135..848     +  CDS            Folding Reporter GFP: Folding Reporter GFP is a basic (constitutively fluorescent) green fluorescent protein published in 1999, derived from Aequorea victoria.
    917..940     +  promoter       trc promoter (fragment): strong E. coli promoter; hybrid between the trp and lac UV5 promoters
    979..2169    +  CDS            TcR: tetracycline efflux protein; tet; confers resistance to tetracycline
   2180..2219    -  terminator     bacterial terminator (fragment): putative bacterial transcription terminator
   2224..2850    -  CDS            CmR (fragment): chloramphenicol acetyltransferase; cat; confers resistance to chloramphenicol
   2851..2953    -  promoter       cat promoter: promoter of the E. coli cat gene encoding chloramphenicol acetyltransferase
   2981..3075    -  terminator     lambda t0 terminator: transcription terminator from phage lambda
   3251..3359    +  oriT           oriT: incP origin of transfer
   3395..3983    +  rep_origin     ori: high-copy-number ColE1/pMB1/pBR322/pUC origin of replication
   4166..4258    +  CDS            lacI (fragment): lac repressor; lacI; The lac repressor binds to the lac operator to inhibit transcription in E. coli. This inhibition can be relieved by adding lactose or isopropyl-β-D-thiogalactopyranoside (IPTG).
   4271..4292    +  protein_bind   CAP binding site: CAP binding activates transcription in the presence of cAMP. E. coli catabolite activator protein
   4326..4412    -  terminator     rrnB T1 terminator: Escherichia coli rrnB; transcription terminator T1 from the E. coli rrnB gene
>Addgene plasmid #240759 | SAGA010 | depositor full sequence | sequence record 474620 | SAGA010 sequence 4418 bps
TTAATTAAGCGTTGCGCTTGACGGCTAGCTCAGTCCTAGGTACAGTGCTAGCTACTAGAGATTAAAGAGG
AGAAAGAGCTAATGAAGGCTATTTTCGTACTGAAACATCTTAATCATGCTAAGGAGGTTTTCTAATGAGC
AAAGGAGAAGAACTTTTCACTGGAGTTGTGCCAATTCTTGTTGAATTAGATGGTGATGTTAATGGGCACA
AATTTTCTGTCAGTGGAGAGGGTGAAGGTGATGCTACATACGGAAAACTCACCCTTAAATTTATTTGCAC
TACTGGAAAACTACCTGTTCCATGGCCAACACTTGTCACTACTCTGACCTATGGCGTTCAATGCTTTTCC
CGTTATCCGGATCACATGAAACGGCATGACTTTTTCAAGAGTGCCATGCCCGAAGGTTATGTACAGGAAC
GCACTATATCTTTCAAAGATGACGGGAACTACAAGACGCGTGCTGAAGTCAAGTTTGAAGGTGATACCCT
TGTTAATCGTATCGAGTTAAAGGGTATTGATTTTAAAGAAGATGGAAACATTCTCGGACACAAACTAGAG
TACAACTATAACTCACACAATGTATACATCACGGCAGACAAACAAAAGAATGGAATCAAAGCTAACTTCA
AAATTCGCCACAACATTGAAGATGGTTCCGTTCAACTAGCAGACCATTATCAACAAAATACTCCAATTGG
CGATGGCCCTGTCCTTTTACCAGACAACCATTACCTGTCGACACAATCTGCCCTTTCGAAAGATCCCAAC
GAAAAGCGTGACCACATGGTCCTTCTTGAGTTTGTAACTGCTGCTGGGATTACACATGGCATGGATGAGC
TCTACAAATGACCAATTATTGAAGGCCGCTAACGCGGCCTTTTTTTGTTTCTGGTCTCCCAAAAATTTAT
TTGCTTATTAATCATCCGGCTCGTATAATGTGTGGAGGGCCCAAGTTCACTTAAAAAGGAGATTGGACAT
GAAGTCCAACAATGCGCTCATCGTCATCCTCGGCACCGTCACCCTGGATGCTGTAGGCATAGGCTTGGTT
ATGCCGGTACTGCCGGGCCTCTTGCGGGATATCGTCCATTCCGACAGCATCGCCAGTCACTATGGCGTGC
TGCTAGCGCTATATGCGTTGATGCAATTTCTATGCGCACCCGTTCTCGGAGCACTGTCCGACCGCTTTGG
CCGCCGCCCAGTCCTGCTCGCTTCGCTACTTGGAGCCACTATCGACTACGCGATCATGGCGACCACACCC
GTCCTGTGGATTCTCTACGCCGGACGCATCGTGGCCGGCATCACCGGCGCCACAGGTGCGGTTGCTGGCG
CCTATATCGCCGACATCACCGATGGGGAAGATCGGGCTCGCCACTTCGGGCTCATGAGCGCTTGTTTCGG
CGTGGGTATGGTGGCAGGCCCCGTGGCCGGGGGACTGTTGGGCGCCATCTCCCTGCACGCACCATTCCTT
GCGGCGGCGGTGCTCAACGGCCTCAACCTACTACTGGGCTGCTTCCTAATGCAGGAGTCGCATAAGGGAG
AGCGCCGTCCGATGCCCTTGAGAGCCTTCAACCCAGTCAGCTCCTTCCGGTGGGCGCGGGGCATGACCAT
TGTGGCCGCACTTATGACTGTCTTCTTTATCATGCAACTCGTAGGACAGGTGCCGGCAGCGCTCTGGGTC
ATTTTCGGCGAGGACCGCTTTCGCTGGAGCGCGACGATGAGCGGCCTGTCGCTTGCGGTATTCGGAATCT
TGCACGCCCTCGCTCAAGCCTTCGTCACTGGTCCCGCCACCAAACGTTTCGGCGAGAAGCAGGCCATTAT
CGCCGGCATGGCGGCCGACGCGCTGGGCTACGTCTTGCTGGCGTTCGCGACGCGAGGCTGGATGGCCTTC
CCCATTATGATTCTTCTCGCTTCCGGCGGCATCGGGATGCCCGCGTTGCAGGCCATGCTGTCCAGGCAGG
TAGATGACGACCATCAGGGACAGCTTCAAGGATCGCTCGCGGCTCTTACCAGCCTAACTTCGATCACTGG
ACCGCTGATCGTCACGGCGATTTATGCCGCCTCGGCGAGCACATGGAACGGGTTGGCATGGATTGTAGGC
GCCGCCCTATACCTTGTCTGCCTCCCCGCGTTGCGTCGCGGTGCATGGAGCCGGGCCACCTCGACCTGAG
ACAATTGTCCAGATAAAAAAAATCCTTAGCTTTCGCTAAGGATGATTTCTTTATTGTAATTCATTAAGCA
TTCTGCCGACATGGAAGCCATCACAAACGGCATGATGAACCTGAATCGCCAGCGGCATCAGCACCTTGTC
GCCTTGCGTATAATATTTGCCCATGGTGAAAACGGGGGCGAAGAAGTTGTCCATATTGGCCACGTTTAAA
TCAAAACTGGTGAAACTCACCCAGGGATTGGCTGAGACGAAAAACATATTCTCAATAAACCCTTTAGGGA
AATAGGCCAGGTTTTCACCGTAACACGCCACATCTTGCGAATATATGTGTAGAAACTGCCGGAAATCGTC
GTGGTATTCACTCCAGAGCGATGAAAACGTTTCAGTTTGCTCATGGAAAACGGTGTAACAAGGGTGAACA
CTATCCCATATCACCAGCTCACCGTCTTTCATTGCCATACGAAATTCCGGATGAGCATTCATCAGGCGGG
CAAGAATGTGAATAAAGGCCGGATAAAACTTGTGCTTATTTTTCTTTACGGTCTTTAAAAAGGCCGTAAT
ATCCAGCTGAACGGTCTGGTTATAGGTACATTGAGCAACTGACTGAAATGCCTCAAAATGTTCTTTACGA
TGCCATTGGGATATATCAACGGTGGTATATCCAGTGATTTTTTTCTCCATTTTAGCTTCCTTAGCTCCTG
AAAATCTCGATAACTCAAAAAATACGCCCGGTAGTGATCTTATTTCATTATGGTGAAAGTTGGAACCTCT
TACGTGCCGATCAACGTCTCATTTTCGCCAACTAGTCTGGATTCTCACCAATAAAAAACGCCCGGCGGCA
ACCGAGCGTTCTGAACAAATCCAGATGGAGTTCTGAGGTCATTACTGGATCTATCAACAGGAGTCCAAGG
GGTCCCCAATAATTACGATTTAAATGACAAGGGTCCTTTTCCGCTGCATAACCCTGCTTCGGGGTCATTA
TAGCGATTTTTTCGGTATATCCATCCTTTTTCGCACGATATACAGGATTTTGCCAAAGGGTTCGTGTAGA
CTTTCCTTGGTGTATCCAACGGCGTCAGCCGGGCAGGATAGGTGAAGTAGGCCCACCCGCGAGCGGGTGT
TCCTTCTTCACTGTCCCTTATTCGCACCTGGCGGTGCTCAACGGGAATCCTGCTCTGCGAGGCTGGCCGT
AGGCCGGCCCCGTAGAAAAGATCAAAGGATCTTCTTGAGATCCTTTTTTTCTGCGCGTAATCTGCTGCTT
GCAAACAAAAAAACCACCGCTACCAGCGGTGGTTTGTTTGCCGGATCAAGAGCTACCAACTCTTTTTCCG
AAGGTAACTGGCTTCAGCAGAGCGCAGATACCAAATACTGTTCTTCTAGTGTAGCCGTAGTTAGGCCACC
ACTTCAAGAACTCTGTAGCACCGCCTACATACCTCGCTCTGCTAATCCTGTTACCAGTGGCTGCTGCCAG
TGGCGATAAGTCGTGTCTTACCGGGTTGGACTCAAGACGATAGTTACCGGATAAGGCGCAGCGGTCGGGC
TGAACGGGGGGTTCGTGCACACAGCCCAGCTTGGAGCGAACGACCTACACCGAACTGAGATACCTACAGC
GTGAGCTATGAGAAAGCGCCACGCTTCCCGAAGGGAGAAAGGCGGACAGGTATCCGGTAAGCGGCAGGGT
CGGAACAGGAGAGCGCACGAGGGAGCTTCCAGGGGGAAACGCCTGGTATCTTTATAGTCCTGTCGGGTTT
CGCCACCTCTGACTTGAGCGTCGATTTTTGTGATGCTCGTCAGGGGGGCGGAGCCTATGGAAAAACGCCA
GCAACGCGGCCTTTTTACGGTTCCTGGCCTTTTGCTGGCCTTTTGCTCACATGTTCTTTCCTGCGTTATC
CCCTGATTCTGTGGATAACCGTATTACCGCCTTTGAGTGAGCTGATACCGCTCGCCGCAGCCGAACGACC
GAGCGCAGCGAGTCAGTGAGCGAGGAAGCGGAAGAGCGCCCAATACGCAAACCGCCTCTCCCCGCGCGTT
GGCCGATTCATTAATGCAGCTGGCACGACAGGTTTCCCGACTGGAAAGCGGGCAGTGAGCGCAACGCAAT
TAATGTGAGTTAGCTCACTCATTAGGCAGGCGCGCCCAGCTGTCTAGGGCGGCGGATTTGTCCTACTCAG
GAGAGCGTTCACCGACAAACAACAGATAAAACGAAAGGCCCAGTCTTTCGACTGAGCCTTTCGTTTTATT
TGATGCCT
