Features (pLannotate 1.2.2; 13 found; start..end, strand, type, name):
     18..42      +  promoter       J23119(SpeI) promoter (fragment): bacterial promoter (Registry of Standard Biological Parts BBa J23119) modified to end with an SpeI site
    135..848     +  CDS            Folding Reporter GFP: Folding Reporter GFP is a basic (constitutively fluorescent) green fluorescent protein published in 1999, derived from Aequorea victoria.
    917..940     +  promoter       trc promoter (fragment): strong E. coli promoter; hybrid between the trp and lac UV5 promoters
    979..2169    +  CDS            TcR: tetracycline efflux protein; tet; confers resistance to tetracycline
   2180..2219    -  terminator     bacterial terminator (fragment): putative bacterial transcription terminator
   2224..2850    -  CDS            CmR (fragment): chloramphenicol acetyltransferase; cat; confers resistance to chloramphenicol
   2851..2953    -  promoter       cat promoter: promoter of the E. coli cat gene encoding chloramphenicol acetyltransferase
   2981..3075    -  terminator     lambda t0 terminator: transcription terminator from phage lambda
   3251..3359    +  oriT           oriT: incP origin of transfer
   3395..3983    +  rep_origin     ori: high-copy-number ColE1/pMB1/pBR322/pUC origin of replication
   4166..4258    +  CDS            lacI (fragment): lac repressor; lacI; The lac repressor binds to the lac operator to inhibit transcription in E. coli. This inhibition can be relieved by adding lactose or isopropyl-β-D-thiogalactopyranoside (IPTG).
   4271..4292    +  protein_bind   CAP binding site: CAP binding activates transcription in the presence of cAMP. E. coli catabolite activator protein
   4326..4412    -  terminator     rrnB T1 terminator: Escherichia coli rrnB; transcription terminator T1 from the E. coli rrnB gene
>Addgene plasmid #240759 | SAGA010 | addgene full sequence | sequence record 483780 | Addgene NGS Result
TTAATTAAGCGTTGCGCTTGACGGCTAGCTCAGTCCTAGGTACAGTGCTAGCTACTAGAGATTAAAGAGG
AGAAAGAGCTAATGAAGGCTATTTTCGTACTGAAACATCTTAATCATGCTAAGGAGGTTTTCTAATGAGC
AAAGGAGAAGAACTTTTCACTGGAGTTGTGCCAATTCTTGTTGAATTAGATGGTGATGTTAATGGGCACA
AATTTTCTGTCAGTGGAGAGGGTGAAGGTGATGCTACATACGGAAAACTCACCCTTAAATTTATTTGCAC
TACTGGAAAACTACCTGTTCCATGGCCAACACTTGTCACTACTCTGACCTATGGCGTTCAATGCTTTTCC
CGTTATCCGGATCACATGAAACGGCATGACTTTTTCAAGAGTGCCATGCCCGAAGGTTATGTACAGGAAC
GCACTATATCTTTCAAAGATGACGGGAACTACAAGACGCGTGCTGAAGTCAAGTTTGAAGGTGATACCCT
TGTTAATCGTATCGAGTTAAAGGGTATTGATTTTAAAGAAGATGGAAACATTCTCGGACACAAACTAGAG
TACAACTATAACTCACACAATGTATACATCACGGCAGACAAACAAAAGAATGGAATCAAAGCTAACTTCA
AAATTCGCCACAACATTGAAGATGGTTCCGTTCAACTAGCAGACCATTATCAACAAAATACTCCAATTGG
CGATGGCCCTGTCCTTTTACCAGACAACCATTACCTGTCGACACAATCTGCCCTTTCGAAAGATCCCAAC
GAAAAGCGTGACCACATGGTCCTTCTTGAGTTTGTAACTGCTGCTGGGATTACACATGGCATGGATGAGC
TCTACAAATGACCAATTATTGAAGGCCGCTAACGCGGCCTTTTTTTGTTTCTGGTCTCCCAAAAATTTAT
TTGCTTATTAATCATCCGGCTCGTATAATGTGTGGAGGGCCCAAGTTCACTTAAAAAGGAGATTGGACAT
GAAGTCCAACAATGCGCTCATCGTCATCCTCGGCACCGTCACCCTGGATGCTGTAGGCATAGGCTTGGTT
ATGCCGGTACTGCCGGGCCTCTTGCGGGATATCGTCCATTCCGACAGCATCGCCAGTCACTATGGCGTGC
TGCTAGCGCTATATGCGTTGATGCAATTTCTATGCGCACCCGTTCTCGGAGCACTGTCCGACCGCTTTGG
CCGCCGCCCAGTCCTGCTCGCTTCGCTACTTGGAGCCACTATCGACTACGCGATCATGGCGACCACACCC
GTCCTGTGGATTCTCTACGCCGGACGCATCGTGGCCGGCATCACCGGCGCCACAGGTGCGGTTGCTGGCG
CCTATATCGCCGACATCACCGATGGGGAAGATCGGGCTCGCCACTTCGGGCTCATGAGCGCTTGTTTCGG
CGTGGGTATGGTGGCAGGCCCCGTGGCCGGGGGACTGTTGGGCGCCATCTCCCTGCACGCACCATTCCTT
GCGGCGGCGGTGCTCAACGGCCTCAACCTACTACTGGGCTGCTTCCTAATGCAGGAGTCGCATAAGGGAG
AGCGCCGTCCGATGCCCTTGAGAGCCTTCAACCCAGTCAGCTCCTTCCGGTGGGCGCGGGGCATGACCAT
TGTGGCCGCACTTATGACTGTCTTCTTTATCATGCAACTCGTAGGACAGGTGCCGGCAGCGCTCTGGGTC
ATTTTCGGCGAGGACCGCTTTCGCTGGAGCGCGACGATGAGCGGCCTGTCGCTTGCGGTATTCGGAATCT
TGCACGCCCTCGCTCAAGCCTTCGTCACTGGTCCCGCCACCAAACGTTTCGGCGAGAAGCAGGCCATTAT
CGCCGGCATGGCGGCCGACGCGCTGGGCTACGTCTTGCTGGCGTTCGCGACGCGAGGCTGGATGGCCTTC
CCCATTATGATTCTTCTCGCTTCCGGCGGCATCGGGATGCCCGCGTTGCAGGCCATGCTGTCCAGGCAGG
TAGATGACGACCATCAGGGACAGCTTCAAGGATCGCTCGCGGCTCTTACCAGCCTAACTTCGATCACTGG
ACCGCTGATCGTCACGGCGATTTATGCCGCCTCGGCGAGCACATGGAACGGGTTGGCATGGATTGTAGGC
GCCGCCCTATACCTTGTCTGCCTCCCCGCGTTGCGTCGCGGTGCATGGAGCCGGGCCACCTCGACCTGAG
ACAATTGTCCAGATAAAAAAAATCCTTAGCTTTCGCTAAGGATGATTTCTTTATTGTAATTCATTAAGCA
TTCTGCCGACATGGAAGCCATCACAAACGGCATGATGAACCTGAATCGCCAGCGGCATCAGCACCTTGTC
GCCTTGCGTATAATATTTGCCCATGGTGAAAACGGGGGCGAAGAAGTTGTCCATATTGGCCACGTTTAAA
TCAAAACTGGTGAAACTCACCCAGGGATTGGCTGAGACGAAAAACATATTCTCAATAAACCCTTTAGGGA
AATAGGCCAGGTTTTCACCGTAACACGCCACATCTTGCGAATATATGTGTAGAAACTGCCGGAAATCGTC
GTGGTATTCACTCCAGAGCGATGAAAACGTTTCAGTTTGCTCATGGAAAACGGTGTAACAAGGGTGAACA
CTATCCCATATCACCAGCTCACCGTCTTTCATTGCCATACGAAATTCCGGATGAGCATTCATCAGGCGGG
CAAGAATGTGAATAAAGGCCGGATAAAACTTGTGCTTATTTTTCTTTACGGTCTTTAAAAAGGCCGTAAT
ATCCAGCTGAACGGTCTGGTTATAGGTACATTGAGCAACTGACTGAAATGCCTCAAAATGTTCTTTACGA
TGCCATTGGGATATATCAACGGTGGTATATCCAGTGATTTTTTTCTCCATTTTAGCTTCCTTAGCTCCTG
AAAATCTCGATAACTCAAAAAATACGCCCGGTAGTGATCTTATTTCATTATGGTGAAAGTTGGAACCTCT
TACGTGCCGATCAACGTCTCATTTTCGCCAACTAGTCTGGATTCTCACCAATAAAAAACGCCCGGCGGCA
ACCGAGCGTTCTGAACAAATCCAGATGGAGTTCTGAGGTCATTACTGGATCTATCAACAGGAGTCCAAGG
GGTCCCCAATAATTACGATTTAAATGACAAGGGTCCTTTTCCGCTGCATAACCCTGCTTCGGGGTCATTA
TAGCGATTTTTTCGGTATATCCATCCTTTTTCGCACGATATACAGGATTTTGCCAAAGGGTTCGTGTAGA
CTTTCCTTGGTGTATCCAACGGCGTCAGCCGGGCAGGATAGGTGAAGTAGGCCCACCCGCGAGCGGGTGT
TCCTTCTTCACTGTCCCTTATTCGCACCTGGCGGTGCTCAACGGGAATCCTGCTCTGCGAGGCTGGCCGT
AGGCCGGCCCCGTAGAAAAGATCAAAGGATCTTCTTGAGATCCTTTTTTTCTGCGCGTAATCTGCTGCTT
GCAAACAAAAAAACCACCGCTACCAGCGGTGGTTTGTTTGCCGGATCAAGAGCTACCAACTCTTTTTCCG
AAGGTAACTGGCTTCAGCAGAGCGCAGATACCAAATACTGTTCTTCTAGTGTAGCCGTAGTTAGGCCACC
ACTTCAAGAACTCTGTAGCACCGCCTACATACCTCGCTCTGCTAATCCTGTTACCAGTGGCTGCTGCCAG
TGGCGATAAGTCGTGTCTTACCGGGTTGGACTCAAGACGATAGTTACCGGATAAGGCGCAGCGGTCGGGC
TGAACGGGGGGTTCGTGCACACAGCCCAGCTTGGAACGAACGACCTACACCGAACTGAGATACCTACAGC
GTGAGCTATGAGAAAGCGCCACGCTTCCCGAAGGGAGAAAGGCGGACAGGTATCCGGTAAGCGGCAGGGT
CGGAACAGGAGAGCGCACGAGGGAGCTTCCAGGGGGAAACGCCTGGTATCTTTATAGTCCTGTCGGGTTT
CGCCACCTCTGACTTGAGCGTCGATTTTTGTGATGCTCGTCAGGGGGGCGGAGCCTATGGAAAAACGCCA
GCAACGCGGCCTTTTTACGGTTCCTGGCCTTTTGCTGGCCTTTTGCTCACATGTTCTTTCCTGCGTTATC
CCCTGATTCTGTGGATAACCGTATTACCGCCTTTGAGTGAGCTGATACCGCTCGCCGCAGCCGAACGACC
GAGCGCAGCGAGTCAGTGAGCGAGGAAGCGGAAGAGCGCCCAATACGCAAACCGCCTCTCCCCGCGCGTT
GGCCGATTCATTAATGCAGCTGGCACGACAGGTTTCCCGACTGGAAAGCGGGCAGTGAGCGCAACGCAAT
TAATGTGAGTTAGCTCACTCATTAGGCAGGCGCGCCCAGCTGTCTAGGGCGGCGGATTTGTCCTACTCAG
GAGAGCGTTCACCGACAAACAACAGATAAAACGAAAGGCCCAGTCTTTCGACTGAGCCTTTCGTTTTATT
TGATGCCT
